Addgene plasmid #78000: ADPGK gRNA (BRDN0001147330)
Purpose: 3rd generation lentiviral gRNA plasmid targeting human ADPGK
Depositing lab: John Doench & David Root. Depositing organization: Broad Institute. Publication: Optimized sgRNA design to maximize activity and minimize off-target effects of CRISPR-Cas9. Doench JG, Fusi N, Sullender M, Hegde M, Vaimberg EW, Donovan KF, Smith I, Tothova Z, Wilen C, Orchard R, Virgin HW, Listgarten J, Root DE. Nat Biotechnol. 2016 Jan 18. doi: 10.1038/nbt.3437. PubMed 26780180.
Backbone
  Vector backbone: lentiGuide-Puro
  Backbone manufacturer: Zhang Lab (Addgene plasmid # 52963)
  Vector type: Mammalian Expression, Lentiviral, CRISPR
  Selectable markers: Puromycin
Growth in bacteria
  Bacterial resistance: Ampicillin, 100 μg/mL
  Growth temperature: 37°C
  Growth strain: DH5alpha
  Copy number: High Copy
Gene/Insert
  Gene/Insert name: ADPGK (alt names: ADPGK; NM_031284.4)
  gRNA/shRNA sequence: ACTCTCTTACAGCACTATGT
  Species: H. sapiens (human)
  Entrez Gene: ADPGK (a.k.a. 2610017G09Rik, ADP-GK)
  Promoter: hU6
  Cloning method: Unknown
  Sequencing primers: 5′ U6-F; 3′ pS2-R
Terms and licenses: Academic/Nonprofit Terms; Industry Terms: Not Available to Industry
Depositor comments: The gRNA was designed to target the following Genbank reference sequence(s): NM_031284.4. Note that this plasmid does NOT contain Cas9. It should be used in conjunction with lentiCas9-Blast (Addgene #52962) or otherwise with cell lines already expressing Cas9. Browse the full kinome gRNA library at http://www.addgene.org/pooled-library/broadgpp-human-kinome/ or visit http://www.broadinstitute.org/rnai/public/ for detailed protocols and information.
How to cite: ADPGK gRNA (BRDN0001147330) was a gift from John Doench & David Root (Addgene plasmid # 78000 ; http://n2t.net/addgene:78000 ; RRID:Addgene_78000)
