[The description below was written by a language model from this plasmid's Addgene catalogue record and pLannotate feature annotations shown in this document.]
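Description:
ADPGK gRNA (BRDN0001147330) is a third-generation lentiviral guide RNA plasmid built on the lentiGuide-Puro backbone and designed to direct Streptococcus pyogenes Cas9 to the human ADPGK gene (ADP-dependent glucokinase). It is maintained in E. coli through a high-copy ColE1/pUC-type origin with ampicillin selection from the β-lactamase gene. The backbone also carries an f1 origin, an SV40 origin and remnants of lac and T7/T3 cloning-vector sequences that play no role in its function.

The lentiviral transfer cassette begins with an RSV promoter fused to a truncated HIV-1 5' LTR, which makes genomic RNA production Tat-independent. This is followed by the Ψ packaging signal with a partial gag sequence, then the Rev response element for nuclear export of the unspliced transcript. Within the proviral region, a human U6 RNA polymerase III promoter drives the ADPGK-targeting spacer joined to the SpCas9 gRNA scaffold. A cPPT/CTS element follows, which aids nuclear import of the reverse-transcribed genome. Downstream, the EF-1α core promoter with its intron A expresses puromycin N-acetyltransferase, allowing selection of transduced mammalian cells, and a WPRE enhances transcript expression. The cassette ends in a self-inactivating ΔU3 3' LTR, followed by an SV40 polyadenylation signal.

The plasmid does not encode Cas9, so it must be used with a separate Cas9 vector or in cells that already express the nuclease. The guide was designed against the ADPGK reference transcript and belongs to a human kinome gRNA collection, so it is suited to gene knockout experiments delivered by lentiviral transduction.
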