Features (pLannotate 1.2.2; 29 found; start..end, strand, type, name):
     14..80      +  CDS            small t antigen (fragment): SV40 (simian virus 40) small t antigen
    106..317     +  promoter       EF-1α core promoter: core promoter for human elongation factor EF-1α
    318..1256    +  intron         EF-1α intron A: intron upstream of the start codon of human EF-1α
   1278..1877    +  CDS            PuroR (fragment): puromycin N-acetyltransferase; pac from Streptomyces; confers resistance to puromycin
   1893..2481    +  misc_feature   WPRE: woodchuck hepatitis virus posttranscriptional regulatory element
   2532..2551    +  misc_feature   cPPT/CTS (fragment): central polypurine tract and central termination sequence of HIV-1
   2553..2786    +  LTR            3' LTR (ΔU3): self-inactivating 3' long terminal repeat (LTR) from HIV-1
   2864..2985    +  polyA_signal   SV40 poly(A) signal: SV40 polyadenylation signal
   3025..3160    +  rep_origin     SV40 ori: SV40 origin of replication
   3181..3199    -  promoter       T7 promoter: promoter for bacteriophage T7 RNA polymerase
   3207..3362    +  CDS            lacZα (fragment): LacZα fragment of β-galactosidase; lacZ fragment
   3367..3795    +  rep_origin     f1 ori (sequence partly withheld): f1 bacteriophage origin of replication; arrow indicates direction of (+) strand synthesis
   3848..3952    +  promoter       AmpR promoter: bla
   3953..4813    +  CDS            AmpR: β-lactamase; bla; confers resistance to ampicillin, carbenicillin, and related antibiotics
   4984..5572    +  rep_origin     ori: high-copy-number ColE1/pMB1/pBR322/pUC origin of replication
   5755..5847    +  CDS            lacI (fragment): lac repressor; lacI; The lac repressor binds to the lac operator to inhibit transcription in E. coli. This inhibition can be relieved by adding lactose or isopropyl-β-D-thiogalactopyranoside (IPTG).
   5860..5881    +  protein_bind   CAP binding site: CAP binding activates transcription in the presence of cAMP. E. coli catabolite activator protein
   5896..5926    +  promoter       lac promoter: promoter for the E. coli lac operon
   5934..5950    +  protein_bind   lac operator: The lac repressor binds to the lac operator to inhibit transcription in E. coli. This inhibition can be relieved by adding lactose or isopropyl-β-D-thiogalactopyranoside (IPTG). lac repressor encoded by lacI
   5995..6013    +  promoter       T3 promoter: promoter for bacteriophage T3 RNA polymerase
   6041..6267    +  promoter       RSV promoter: Rous sarcoma virus enhancer/promoter
   6268..6448    +  LTR            5' LTR (truncated): truncated 5' long terminal repeat (LTR) from HIV-1
   6495..6620    +  misc_feature   HIV-1 Ψ: packaging signal of human immunodeficiency virus type 1
   6604..6967    +  CDS            HIV-1 gag (fragment): gag protein from human immunodeficiency virus 1; gag
   7113..7346    +  misc_feature   RRE: The Rev response element (RRE) of HIV-1 allows for Rev-dependent mRNA export from the nucleus to the cytoplasm.
   7723..7749    +  CDS            Rev (fragment): human immunodeficiency virus 1 (HIV-1) Rev protein; rev; enhances nuclear export of unspliced and incompletely spliced viral mRNAs
   7753..7993    +  promoter       U6 promoter: RNA polymerase III promoter for human U6 snRNA
   8023..8098    +  misc_RNA       gRNA scaffold: guide RNA scaffold for the Streptococcus pyogenes CRISPR/Cas9 system
   8154..8271    +  misc_feature   cPPT/CTS: central polypurine tract and central termination sequence of HIV-1
>Addgene plasmid #78000 | ADPGK gRNA (BRDN0001147330) | addgene full sequence | sequence record 188808 | Addgene Assembled Sequence
CCCGGGTGCAAAGATGGATAAAGTTTTAAACAGAGAGGAATCTTTGCAGCTAATGGACCTTCTAGGTCTT
GAAAGGAGTGGGAATTGGCTCCGGTGCCCGTCAGTGGGCAGAGCGCACATCGCCCACAGTCCCCGAGAAG
TTGGGGGGAGGGGTCGGCAATTGATCCGGTGCCTAGAGAAGGTGGCGCGGGGTAAACTGGGAAAGTGATG
TCGTGTACTGGCTCCGCCTTTTTCCCGAGGGTGGGGGAGAACCGTATATAAGTGCAGTAGTCGCCGTGAA
CGTTCTTTTTCGCAACGGGTTTGCCGCCAGAACACAGGTAAGTGCCGTGTGTGGTTCCCGCGGGCCTGGC
CTCTTTACGGGTTATGGCCCTTGCGTGCCTTGAATTACTTCCACCTGGCTGCAGTACGTGATTCTTGATC
CCGAGCTTCGGGTTGGAAGTGGGTGGGAGAGTTCGAGGCCTTGCGCTTAAGGAGCCCCTTCGCCTCGTGC
TTGAGTTGAGGCCTGGCCTGGGCGCTGGGGCCGCCGCGTGCGAATCTGGTGGCACCTTCGCGCCTGTCTC
GCTGCTTTCGATAAGTCTCTAGCCATTTAAAATTTTTGATGACCTGCTGCGACGCTTTTTTTCTGGCAAG
ATAGTCTTGTAAATGCGGGCCAAGATCTGCACACTGGTATTTCGGTTTTTGGGGCCGCGGGCGGCGACGG
GGCCCGTGCGTCCCAGCGCACATGTTCGGCGAGGCGGGGCCTGCGAGCGCGGCCACCGAGAATCGGACGG
GGGTAGTCTCAAGCTGGCCGGCCTGCTCTGGTGCCTGGCCTCGCGCCGCCGTGTATCGCCCCGCCCTGGG
CGGCAAGGCTGGCCCGGTCGGCACCAGTTGCGTGAGCGGAAAGATGGCCGCTTCCCGGCCCTGCTGCAGG
GAGCTCAAAATGGAGGACGCGGCGCTCGGGAGAGCGGGCGGGTGAGTCACCCACACAAAGGAAAAGGGCC
TTTCCGTCCTCAGCCGTCGCTTCATGTGACTCCACGGAGTACCGGGCGCCGTCCAGGCACCTCGATTAGT
TCTCGAGCTTTTGGAGTACGTCGTCTTTAGGTTGGGGGGAGGGGTTTTATGCGATGGAGTTTCCCCACAC
TGAGTGGGTGGAGACTGAAGTTAGGCCAGCTTGGCACTTGATGTAATTCTCCTTGGAATTTGCCCTTTTT
GAGTTTGGATCTTGGTTCATTCTCAAGCCTCAGACAGTGGTTCAAAGTTTTTTTCTTCCATTTCAGGTGT
CGTGACGTACGGCCACCATGACCGAGTACAAGCCCACGGTGCGCCTCGCCACCCGCGACGACGTCCCCAG
GGCCGTACGCACCCTCGCCGCCGCGTTCGCCGACTACCCCGCCACGCGCCACACCGTCGATCCGGACCGC
CACATCGAGCGGGTCACCGAGCTGCAAGAACTCTTCCTCACGCGCGTCGGGCTCGACATCGGCAAGGTGT
GGGTCGCGGACGACGGCGCCGCCGTGGCGGTCTGGACCACGCCGGAGAGCGTCGAAGCGGGGGCGGTGTT
CGCCGAGATCGGCCCGCGCATGGCCGAGTTGAGCGGTTCCCGGCTGGCCGCGCAGCAACAGATGGAAGGC
CTCCTGGCGCCGCACCGGCCCAAGGAGCCCGCGTGGTTCCTGGCCACCGTCGGAGTCTCGCCCGACCACC
AGGGCAAGGGTCTGGGCAGCGCCGTCGTGCTCCCCGGAGTGGAGGCGGCCGAGCGCGCCGGGGTGCCCGC
CTTCCTGGAGACCTCCGCGCCCCGCAACCTCCCCTTCTACGAGCGGCTCGGCTTCACCGTCACCGCCGAC
GTCGAGGTGCCCGAAGGACCGCGCACCTGGTGCATGACCCGCAAGCCCGGTGCCTGAACGCGTTAAGTCG
ACAATCAACCTCTGGATTACAAAATTTGTGAAAGATTGACTGGTATTCTTAACTATGTTGCTCCTTTTAC
GCTATGTGGATACGCTGCTTTAATGCCTTTGTATCATGCTATTGCTTCCCGTATGGCTTTCATTTTCTCC
TCCTTGTATAAATCCTGGTTGCTGTCTCTTTATGAGGAGTTGTGGCCCGTTGTCAGGCAACGTGGCGTGG
TGTGCACTGTGTTTGCTGACGCAACCCCCACTGGTTGGGGCATTGCCACCACCTGTCAGCTCCTTTCCGG
GACTTTCGCTTTCCCCCTCCCTATTGCCACGGCGGAACTCATCGCCGCCTGCCTTGCCCGCTGCTGGACA
GGGGCTCGGCTGTTGGGCACTGACAATTCCGTGGTGTTGTCGGGGAAATCATCGTCCTTTCCTTGGCTGC
TCGCCTGTGTTGCCACCTGGATTCTGCGCGGGACGTCCTTCTGCTACGTCCCTTCGGCCCTCAATCCAGC
GGACCTTCCTTCCCGCGGCCTGCTGCCGGCTCTGCGGCCTCTTCCGCGTCTTCGCCTTCGCCCTCAGACG
AGTCGGATCTCCCTTTGGGCCGCCTCCCCGCGTCGACTTTAAGACCAATGACTTACAAGGCAGCTGTAGA
TCTTAGCCACTTTTTAAAAGAAAAGGGGGGACTGGAAGGGCTAATTCACTCCCAACGAAGACAAGATCTG
CTTTTTGCTTGTACTGGGTCTCTCTGGTTAGACCAGATCTGAGCCTGGGAGCTCTCTGGCTAACTAGGGA
ACCCACTGCTTAAGCCTCAATAAAGCTTGCCTTGAGTGCTTCAAGTAGTGTGTGCCCGTCTGTTGTGTGA
CTCTGGTAACTAGAGATCCCTCAGACCCTTTTAGTCAGTGTGGAAAATCTCTAGCAGTACGTATAGTAGT
TCATGTCATCTTATTATTCAGTATTTATAACTTGCAAAGAAATGAATATCAGAGAGTGAGAGGAACTTGT
TTATTGCAGCTTATAATGGTTACAAATAAAGCAATAGCATCACAAATTTCACAAATAAAGCATTTTTTTC
ACTGCATTCTAGTTGTGGTTTGTCCAAACTCATCAATGTATCTTATCATGTCTGGCTCTAGCTATCCCGC
CCCTAACTCCGCCCATCCCGCCCCTAACTCCGCCCAGTTCCGCCCATTCTCCGCCCCATGGCTGACTAAT
TTTTTTTATTTATGCAGAGGCCGAGGCCGCCTCGGCCTCTGAGCTATTCCAGAAGTAGTGAGGAGGCTTT
TTTGGAGGCCTAGGGACGTACCCAATTCGCCCTATAGTGAGTCGTATTACGCGCGCTCACTGGCCGTCGT
TTTACAACGTCGTGACTGGGAAAACCCTGGCGTTACCCAACTTAATCGCCTTGCAGCACATCCCCCTTTC
GCCAGCTGGCGTAATAGCGAAGAGGCCCGCACCGATCGCCCTTCCCAACAGTTGCGCAGCCTGAATGGCG
AATGGG
[124 nt withheld, positions 3367-3490]
C
[91 nt withheld, positions 3492-3582]
A
[49 nt withheld, positions 3584-3632]
CCTTTGACGTTGGAGTCCACGTTCTTT
[37 nt withheld, positions 3660-3696]
ACCCTATCTCGGTCTATTCTTTTGATTTATAAGGGATTTTGCCGATTTCGGCCTATTGGTTAAAAAATGA
GCTGATTTAACAAAAATTTAACGCGAATTTTAACAAAATATTAACGCTTACAATTTAGGTGGCACTTTTC
GGGGAAATGTGCGCGGAACCCCTATTTGTTTATTTTTCTAAATACATTCAAATATGTATCCGCTCATGAG
ACAATAACCCTGATAAATGCTTCAATAATATTGAAAAAGGAAGAGTATGAGTATTCAACATTTCCGTGTC
GCCCTTATTCCCTTTTTTGCGGCATTTTGCCTTCCTGTTTTTGCTCACCCAGAAACGCTGGTGAAAGTAA
AAGATGCTGAAGATCAGTTGGGTGCACGAGTGGGTTACATCGAACTGGATCTCAACAGCGGTAAGATCCT
TGAGAGTTTTCGCCCCGAAGAACGTTTTCCAATGATGAGCACTTTTAAAGTTCTGCTATGTGGCGCGGTA
TTATCCCGTATTGACGCCGGGCAAGAGCAACTCGGTCGCCGCATACACTATTCTCAGAATGACTTGGTTG
AGTACTCACCAGTCACAGAAAAGCATCTTACGGATGGCATGACAGTAAGAGAATTATGCAGTGCTGCCAT
AACCATGAGTGATAACACTGCGGCCAACTTACTTCTGACAACGATCGGAGGACCGAAGGAGCTAACCGCT
TTTTTGCACAACATGGGGGATCATGTAACTCGCCTTGATCGTTGGGAACCGGAGCTGAATGAAGCCATAC
CAAACGACGAGCGTGACACCACGATGCCTGTAGCAATGGCAACAACGTTGCGCAAACTATTAACTGGCGA
ACTACTTACTCTAGCTTCCCGGCAACAATTAATAGACTGGATGGAGGCGGATAAAGTTGCAGGACCACTT
CTGCGCTCGGCCCTTCCGGCTGGCTGGTTTATTGCTGATAAATCTGGAGCCGGTGAGCGTGGGTCTCGCG
GTATCATTGCAGCACTGGGGCCAGATGGTAAGCCCTCCCGTATCGTAGTTATCTACACGACGGGGAGTCA
GGCAACTATGGATGAACGAAATAGACAGATCGCTGAGATAGGTGCCTCACTGATTAAGCATTGGTAACTG
TCAGACCAAGTTTACTCATATATACTTTAGATTGATTTAAAACTTCATTTTTAATTTAAAAGGATCTAGG
TGAAGATCCTTTTTGATAATCTCATGACCAAAATCCCTTAACGTGAGTTTTCGTTCCACTGAGCGTCAGA
CCCCGTAGAAAAGATCAAAGGATCTTCTTGAGATCCTTTTTTTCTGCGCGTAATCTGCTGCTTGCAAACA
AAAAAACCACCGCTACCAGCGGTGGTTTGTTTGCCGGATCAAGAGCTACCAACTCTTTTTCCGAAGGTAA
CTGGCTTCAGCAGAGCGCAGATACCAAATACTGTTCTTCTAGTGTAGCCGTAGTTAGGCCACCACTTCAA
GAACTCTGTAGCACCGCCTACATACCTCGCTCTGCTAATCCTGTTACCAGTGGCTGCTGCCAGTGGCGAT
AAGTCGTGTCTTACCGGGTTGGACTCAAGACGATAGTTACCGGATAAGGCGCAGCGGTCGGGCTGAACGG
GGGGTTCGTGCACACAGCCCAGCTTGGAGCGAACGACCTACACCGAACTGAGATACCTACAGCGTGAGCT
ATGAGAAAGCGCCACGCTTCCCGAAGGGAGAAAGGCGGACAGGTATCCGGTAAGCGGCAGGGTCGGAACA
GGAGAGCGCACGAGGGAGCTTCCAGGGGGAAACGCCTGGTATCTTTATAGTCCTGTCGGGTTTCGCCACC
TCTGACTTGAGCGTCGATTTTTGTGATGCTCGTCAGGGGGGCGGAGCCTATGGAAAAACGCCAGCAACGC
GGCCTTTTTACGGTTCCTGGCCTTTTGCTGGCCTTTTGCTCACATGTTCTTTCCTGCGTTATCCCCTGAT
TCTGTGGATAACCGTATTACCGCCTTTGAGTGAGCTGATACCGCTCGCCGCAGCCGAACGACCGAGCGCA
GCGAGTCAGTGAGCGAGGAAGCGGAAGAGCGCCCAATACGCAAACCGCCTCTCCCCGCGCGTTGGCCGAT
TCATTAATGCAGCTGGCACGACAGGTTTCCCGACTGGAAAGCGGGCAGTGAGCGCAACGCAATTAATGTG
AGTTAGCTCACTCATTAGGCACCCCAGGCTTTACACTTTATGCTTCCGGCTCGTATGTTGTGTGGAATTG
TGAGCGGATAACAATTTCACACAGGAAACAGCTATGACCATGATTACGCCAAGCGCGCAATTAACCCTCA
CTAAAGGGAACAAAAGCTGGAGCTGCAAGCTTAATGTAGTCTTATGCAATACTCTTGTAGTCTTGCAACA
TGGTAACGATGAGTTAGCAACATGCCTTACAAGGAGAGAAAAAGCACCGTGCATGCCGATTGGTGGAAGT
AAGGTGGTACGATCGTGCCTTATTAGGAAGGCAACAGACGGGTCTGACATGGATTGGACGAACCACTGAA
TTGCCGCATTGCAGAGATATTGTATTTAAGTGCCTAGCTCGATACATAAACGGGTCTCTCTGGTTAGACC
AGATCTGAGCCTGGGAGCTCTCTGGCTAACTAGGGAACCCACTGCTTAAGCCTCAATAAAGCTTGCCTTG
AGTGCTTCAAGTAGTGTGTGCCCGTCTGTTGTGTGACTCTGGTAACTAGAGATCCCTCAGACCCTTTTAG
TCAGTGTGGAAAATCTCTAGCAGTGGCGCCCGAACAGGGACTTGAAAGCGAAAGGGAAACCAGAGGAGCT
CTCTCGACGCAGGACTCGGCTTGCTGAAGCGCGCACGGCAAGAGGCGAGGGGCGGCGACTGGTGAGTACG
CCAAAAATTTTGACTAGCGGAGGCTAGAAGGAGAGAGATGGGTGCGAGAGCGTCAGTATTAAGCGGGGGA
GAATTAGATCGCGATGGGAAAAAATTCGGTTAAGGCCAGGGGGAAAGAAAAAATATAAATTAAAACATAT
AGTATGGGCAAGCAGGGAGCTAGAACGATTCGCAGTTAATCCTGGCCTGTTAGAAACATCAGAAGGCTGT
AGACAAATACTGGGACAGCTACAACCATCCCTTCAGACAGGATCAGAAGAACTTAGATCATTATATAATA
CAGTAGCAACCCTCTATTGTGTGCATCAAAGGATAGAGATAAAAGACACCAAGGAAGCTTTAGACAAGAT
AGAGGAAGAGCAAAACAAAAGTAAGACCACCGCACAGCAAGCGGCCGCTGATCTTCAGACCTGGAGGAGG
AGATATGAGGGACAATTGGAGAAGTGAATTATATAAATATAAAGTAGTAAAAATTGAACCATTAGGAGTA
GCACCCACCAAGGCAAAGAGAAGAGTGGTGCAGAGAGAAAAAAGAGCAGTGGGAATAGGAGCTTTGTTCC
TTGGGTTCTTGGGAGCAGCAGGAAGCACTATGGGCGCAGCGTCAATGACGCTGACGGTACAGGCCAGACA
ATTATTGTCTGGTATAGTGCAGCAGCAGAACAATTTGCTGAGGGCTATTGAGGCGCAACAGCATCTGTTG
CAACTCACAGTCTGGGGCATCAAGCAGCTCCAGGCAAGAATCCTGGCTGTGGAAAGATACCTAAAGGATC
AACAGCTCCTGGGGATTTGGGGTTGCTCTGGAAAACTCATTTGCACCACTGCTGTGCCTTGGAATGCTAG
TTGGAGTAATAAATCTCTGGAACAGATTTGGAATCACACGACCTGGATGGAGTGGGACAGAGAAATTAAC
AATTACACAAGCTTAATACACTCCTTAATTGAAGAATCGCAAAACCAGCAAGAAAAGAATGAACAAGAAT
TATTGGAATTAGATAAATGGGCAAGTTTGTGGAATTGGTTTAACATAACAAATTGGCTGTGGTATATAAA
ATTATTCATAATGATAGTAGGAGGCTTGGTAGGTTTAAGAATAGTTTTTGCTGTACTTTCTATAGTGAAT
AGAGTTAGGCAGGGATATTCACCATTATCGTTTCAGACCCACCTCCCAACCCCGAGGGGACCCAGAGAGG
GCCTATTTCCCATGATTCCTTCATATTTGCATATACGATACAAGGCTGTTAGAGAGATAATTAGAATTAA
TTTGACTGTAAACACAAAGATATTAGTACAAAATACGTGACGTAGAAAGTAATAATTTCTTGGGTAGTTT
GCAGTTTTAAAATTATGTTTTAAAATGGACTATCATATGCTTACCGTAACTTGAAAGTATTTCGATTTCT
TGGCTTTATATATCTTGTGGAAAGGACGAAACACCGACTCTCTTACAGCACTATGTGTTTTAGAGCTAGA
AATAGCAAGTTAAAATAAGGCTAGTCCGTTATCAACTTGAAAAAGTGGCACCGAGTCGGTGCTTTTTTAA
GCTTGGCGTAACTAGATCTTGAGACAAATGGCAGTATTCATCCACAATTTTAAAAGAAAAGGGGGGATTG
GGGGGTACAGTGCAGGGGAAAGAATAGTAGACATAATAGCAACAGACATACAAACTAAAGAATTACAAAA
ACAAATTACAAAAATTCAAAATTTTCGGGTTTATTACAGGGACAGCAGAGATCCACTTTGGCGCCGGCTC
GAGGGGG
