>Addgene plasmid #78000 | ADPGK gRNA (BRDN0001147330) | depositor partial sequence | sequence record 145459 | Target Sequence
ACTCTCTTACAGCACTATGT
