>Addgene plasmid #78000 | ADPGK gRNA (BRDN0001147330) | addgene partial sequence | sequence record 188807 | hU6-F
ATANNNGACGTAGAAAGTAATAATTTCTTGGGTAGTTTGCAGTTTTAAAATTATGTTTTAAAATGGACTA
TCATATGCTTACCGTAACTTGAAAGTATTTCGATTTCTTGGCTTTATATATCTTGTGGAAAGGACGAAAC
ACCGACTCTCTTACAGCACTATGTGTTTTAGAGCTAGAAATAGCAAGTTAAAATAAGGCTAGTCCGTTAT
CAACTTGAAAAAGTGGCACCGAGTCGGTGCTTTTTTAAGCTTGGCGTAACTAGATCTTGAGACAAATGGC
AGTATTCATCCACAATTTTAAAAGAAAAGGGGGGATTGGGGGGTACAGTGCAGGGGAAAGAATAGTAGAC
ATAATAGCAACAGACATACAAACTAAAGAATTACAAAAACAAATTACAAAAATTCAAAATTTTCGGGTTT
ATTACAGGGACAGCAGAGATCCACTTTGGCGCCGGCTCGAGGGGGCCCGGGTGCAAAGATGGATAAAGTT
TTAAACAGAGAGGAATCTTTGCAGCTAATGGACCTTCTAGGTCTTGAAAGGAGTGGGAATTGGCTCCGGT
GCCCGTCAGT
